>Addgene plasmid #68765 | pBW121-SS-277 | depositor full sequence | sequence record 121027 | pBW121-SS-277 sequence 5863 bps
GTCGACATTGATTATTGACTAGTTATTAATAGTAATCAATTACGGGGTCATTAGTTCATAGCCCATATAT
GGAGTTCCGCGTTACATAACTTACGGTAAATGGCCCGCCTGGCTGACCGCCCAACGACCCCCGCCCATTG
ACGTCAATAATGACGTATGTTCCCATAGTAACGCCAATAGGGACTTTCCATTGACGTCAATGGGTGGACT
ATTTACGGTAAACTGCCCACTTGGCAGTACATCAAGTGTATCATATGCCAAGTACGCCCCCTATTGACGT
CAATGACGGTAAATGGCCCGCCTGGCATTATGCCCAGTACATGACCTTATGGGACTTTCCTACTTGGCAG
TACATCTACGTATTAGTCATCGCTATTACCATGGGTCGAGGTGAGCCCCACGTTCTGCTTCACTCTCCCC
ATCTCCCCCCCCTCCCCACCCCCAATTTTGTATTTATTTATTTTTTAATTATTTTGTGCAGCGATGGGGG
CGGGGGGGGGGGGGGCGCGCGCCAGGCGGGGCGGGGCGGGGCGAGGGGCGGGGCGGGGCGAGGCGGAGAG
GTGCGGCGGCAGCCAATCAGAGCGGCGCGCTCCGAAAGTTTCCTTTTATGGCGAGGCGGCGGCGGCGGCG
GCCCTATAAAAAGCGAAGCGCGCGGCGGGCGGGAGTCGCTGCGTTGCCTTCGCCCCGTGCCCCGCTCCGC
GCCGCCTCGCGCCGCCCGCCCCGGCTCTGACTGACCGCGTTACTCCCACAGGTGAGCGGGCGGGACGGCC
CTTCTCCTCCGGGCTGTAATTAGCGCTTGGTTTAATGACGGCTCGTTTCTTTTCTGTGGCTGCGTGAAAG
CCTTAAAGGGCTCCGGGAGGGCCCTTTGTGCGGGGGGGAGCGGCTCGGGGGGTGCGTGCGTGTGTGTGTG
CGTGGGGAGCGCCGCGTGCGGCCCGCGCTGCCCGGCGGCTGTGAGCGCTGCGGGCGCGGCGCGGGGCTTT
GTGCGCTCCGCGTGTGCGCGAGGGGAGCGCGGCCGGGGGCGGTGCCCCGCGGTGCGGGGGGGCTGCGAGG
GGAACAAAGGCTGCGTGCGGGGTGTGTGCGTGGGGGGGTGAGCAGGGGGTGTGGGCGCGGCGGTCGGGCT
GTAACCCCCCCCTGCACCCCCCTCCCCGAGTTGCTGAGCACGGCCCGGCTTCGGGTGCGGGGCTCCGTGC
GGGGCGTGGCGCGGGGCTCGCCGTGCCGGGCGGGGGGTGGCGGCAGGTGGGGGTGCCGGGCGGGGCGGGG
CCGCCTCGGGCCGGGGAGGGCTCGGGGGAGGGGCGCGGCGGCCCCGGAGCGCCGGCGGCTGTCGAGGCGC
GGCGAGCCGCAGCCATTGCCTTTTATGGTAATCGTGCGAGAGGGCGCAGGGACTTCCTTTGTCCCAAATC
TGGCGGAGCCGAAATCTGGGAGGCGCCGCCGCACCCCCTCTAGCGGGCGCGGGCGAAGCGGTGCGGCGCC
GGCAGGAAGGAAATGGGCGGGGAGGGCCTTCGTGCGTCGCCGCGCCGCCGTCCCCTTCTCCATCTCCAGC
CTCGGGGCTGCCGCAGGGGGACGGCTGCCTTCGGGGGGGACGGGGCAGGGCGGGGTTCGGCTTCTGGCGT
GTGACCGGCGGCTCTAGAGCCTCTGCTAACCATGTTCATGCCTTCTTCTTTTTCCTACAGCTCCTGGGCA
ACGTGCTGGTTATTGTGCTGTCTCATCATTTTGGCAAAGAATTGATTAATTCGAGCGAACGCGTATGGAC
TACAAGGACGACGATGACAAGCCCAAGAAAAAGCGCAAGGTCTCTAGACCCGGGGAGCGCCCCTTCCAGT
GTCGCATTTGCATGCGGAACTTTTCGGATAAAACTAAATTGAGAGTTCATACCCGTACTCATACCGGTGA
AAAACCGTTTCAGTGTCGGATCTGTATGCGAAATTTCTCCGTTAGACATAATTTGACTAGACATCTACGT
ACGCACACCGGCGAGAAGCCATTCCAATGCCGAATATGCATGCGCAACTTCAGTCAATCTACTTCTTTGC
AAAGACACCTAAAAACCCACCTGAGAGGATCCGGCGGAATCATCTACGTGGGCGCCTTTGCCAAGGGTAC
CAATGTTTTAATGGCGGATGGGTCTATTGAATGTATTGAAAACATTGAGGTTGGTAATAAGGTCATGGGT
AAAGATGGCAGACCTCGTGAGGTAATTAAATTGCCCAGAGGAAGAGAAACTATGTACAGCGTCGTGCAGA
AAAGTCAGCACAGAGCCCACAAAAGTGACTCAAGTCGTGAAGTGCCAGAATTACTCAAGTTTACGTGTAA
TGCGACCCATGAGTTGGTTGTTAGAACACCTCGTAGTGTCCGCCGTTTGTCTCGTACCATTAAGGGTGTC
GAATATTTTGAAGTTATTACTTTTGAGATGGGCCAAAAGAAAGCCCCCGACGGTAGAATTGTTGAGCTTG
TCAAGGAAGTTTCAAAGAGCTACCCAATATCTGAGGGGCCTGAGAGAGCCAACGAATTAGTAGAATCCTA
TAGAAAGGCTTCAAATAAAGCTTATTTTGAGTGGACTATTGAGGCCAGAGATCTTTCTCTGTTGGGTTCC
CATGTTCGTAAAGCTACCTACCAGACTTACGCTCCAATTCTTTATGGCCTGAGGGGATCTGGGGGCGGAT
CAGGTGGCGGATCAGGAGGCGGATCAGTTTTGCTTAACGTTCTTTCGAAGTGTGCCGGCTCTAAAAAATT
CAGGCCTGCTCCCGCCGCTGCTTTTGCACGTGAGTGCCGCGGATTTTATTTCGAGTTACAAGAATTGAAG
GAAGACGATTATTATGGGATTACTTTATCTGATGATTCTGATCATCAGTTTTTGCTTGCCAACCAGGTTG
TCGTCCATGCTTGCGGCGAGAGAGGCAACGGCAGCGGAGGGCGCGCCGACGCGCTGGACGATTTCGATCT
CGACATGCTGGGTTCTGATGCCCTCGATGACTTTGACCTGGATATGTTGGGAAGCGACGCATTGGATGAC
TTTGATCTGGACATGCTCGGCTCCGATGCTCTGGACGATTTCGATCTCGATATGTTAATTAATTGTGGAT
CTGGCCACCATCACCATCACCATTAAGCGGCCGCACTCCTCAGGTGCAGGCTGCCTATCAGAAGGTGGTG
GCTGGTGTGGCCAATGCCCTGGCTCACAAATACCACTGAGATCTTTTTCCCTCTGCCAAAAATTATGGGG
ACATCATGAAGCCCCTTGAGCATCTGACTTCTGGCTAATAAAGGAAATTTATTTTCATTGCAATAGTGTG
TTGGAATTTTTTGTGTCTCTCACTCGGAAGGACATATGGGAGGGCAAATCATTTAAAACATCAGAATGAG
TATTTGGTTTAGAGTTTGGCAACATATGCCATATGCTGGCTGCCATGAACAAAGGTGGCTATAAAGAGGT
CATCAGTATATGAAACAGCCCCCTGCTGTCCATTCCTTATTCCATAGAAAAGCCTTGACTTGAGGTTAGA
TTTTTTTTATATTTTGTTTTGTGTTATTTTTTTCTTTAACATCCCTAAAATTTTCCTTACATGTTTTACT
AGCCAGATTTTTCCTCCTCTCCTGACTACTCCCAGTCATAGCTGTCCCTCTTCTCTTATGAAGATCCCTC
GACCTGCAGCCCAAGCTTGGCGTAATCATGGTCATAGCTGTTTCCTGTGTGAAATTGTTATCCGCTCACA
ATTCCACACAACATACGAGCCGGAAGCATAAAGTGTAAAGCCTGGGGTGCCTAATGAGTGAGCTAACTCA
CATTAATTGCGTTGCGCTCACTGCCCGCTTTCCAGTCGGGAAACCTGTCGTGCCAGCGGATCCGCGAAAT
TAAGCGAAATTAACTCGAGAGATCCGCTGCATTAATGAATCGGCCAACGCGCGGGGAGAGGCGGTTTGCG
TATTGGGCGCTCTTCCGCTTCCTCGCTCACTGACTCGCTGCGCTCGGTCGTTCGGCTGCGGCGAGCGGTA
TCAGCTCACTCAAAGGCGGTAATACGGTTATCCACAGAATCAGGGGATAACGCAGGAAAGAACATGTGAG
CAAAAGGCCAGCAAAAGGCCAGGAACCGTAAAAAGGCCGCGTTGCTGGCGTTTTTCCATAGGCTCCGCCC
CCCTGACGAGCATCACAAAAATCGACGCTCAAGTCAGAGGTGGCGAAACCCGACAGGACTATAAAGATAC
CAGGCGTTTCCCCCTGGAAGCTCCCTCGTGCGCTCTCCTGTTCCGACCCTGCCGCTTACCGGATACCTGT
CCGCCTTTCTCCCTTCGGGAAGCGTGGCGCTTTCTCAATGCTCACGCTGTAGGTATCTCAGTTCGGTGTA
GGTCGTTCGCTCCAAGCTGGGCTGTGTGCACGAACCCCCCGTTCAGCCCGACCGCTGCGCCTTATCCGGT
AACTATCGTCTTGAGTCCAACCCGGTAAGACACGACTTATCGCCACTGGCAGCAGCCACTGGTAACAGGA
TTAGCAGAGCGAGGTATGTAGGCGGTGCTACAGAGTTCTTGAAGTGGTGGCCTAACTACGGCTACACTAG
AAGGACAGTATTTGGTATCTGCGCTCTGCTGAAGCCAGTTACCTTCGGAAAAAGAGTTGGTAGCTCTTGA
TCCGGCAAACAAACCACCGCTGGTAGCGGTGGTTTTTTTGTTTGCAAGCAGCAGATTACGCGCAGAAAAA
AAGGATCTCAAGAAGATCCTTTGATCTTTTCTACGGGGTCTGACGCTCAGTGGAACGAAAACTCACGTTA
AGGGATTTTGGTCATGAGATTATCAAAAAGGATCTTCACCTAGATCCTTTTAAATTAAAAATGAAGTTTT
AAATCAATCTAAAGTATATATGAGTAAACTTGGTCTGACAGTTACCAATGCTTAATCAGTGAGGCACCTA
TCTCAGCGATCTGTCTATTTCGTTCATCCATAGTTGCCTGACTCCCCGTCGTGTAGATAACTACGATACG
GGAGGGCTTACCATCTGGCCCCAGTGCTGCAATGATACCGCGAGACCCACGCTCACCGGCTCCAGATTTA
TCAGCAATAAACCAGCCAGCCGGAAGGGCCGAGCGCAGAAGTGGTCCTGCAACTTTATCCGCCTCCATCC
AGTCTATTAATTGTTGCCGGGAAGCTAGAGTAAGTAGTTCGCCAGTTAATAGTTTGCGCAACGTTGTTGC
CATTGCTACAGGCATCGTGGTGTCACGCTCGTCGTTTGGTATGGCTTCATTCAGCTCCGGTTCCCAACGA
TCAAGGCGAGTTACATGATCCCCCATGTTGTGCAAAAAAGCGGTTAGCTCCTTCGGTCCTCCGATCGTTG
TCAGAAGTAAGTTGGCCGCAGTGTTATCACTCATGGTTATGGCAGCACTGCATAATTCTCTTACTGTCAT
GCCATCCGTAAGATGCTTTTCTGTGACTGGTGAGTACTCAACCAAGTCATTCTGAGAATAGTGTATGCGG
CGACCGAGTTGCTCTTGCCCGGCGTCAATACGGGATAATACCGCGCCACATAGCAGAACTTTAAAAGTGC
TCATCATTGGAAAACGTTCTTCGGGGCGAAAACTCTCAAGGATCTTACCGCTGTTGAGATCCAGTTCGAT
GTAACCCACTCGTGCACCCAACTGATCTTCAGCATCTTTTACTTTCACCAGCGTTTCTGGGTGAGCAAAA
ACAGGAAGGCAAAATGCCGCAAAAAAGGGAATAAGGGCGACACGGAAATGTTGAATACTCATACTCTTCC
TTTTTCAATATTATTGAAGCATTTATCAGGGTTATTGTCTCATGAGCGGATACATATTTGAATGTATTTA
GAAAAATAAACAAATAGGGGTTCCGCGCACATTTCCCCGAAAAGTGCCACCTG
Features (pLannotate 1.2.2; 18 found; start..end, strand, type, name):
      4..383     +  enhancer       CMV enhancer: human cytomegalovirus immediate early enhancer
    386..661     +  promoter       chicken β-actin promoter: No description available
    662..1670    +  intron         chimeric intron: chimera between introns from chicken β-actin and rabbit β-globin
   1751..1771    +  CDS            FLAG (fragment): FLAG® epitope tag, followed by an enterokinase cleavage site
   2086..2636    +  CDS            Sce VMA intein 5' region (fragment): 5' region of the intein from the yeast Vma1 subunit of the vacuolar ATPase (Chong et al., 1998); Saccharomyces cerevisiae VMA1
   2687..2858    +  CDS            Sce VMA intein 3' region (fragment): modified 3' region of the intein from the yeast Vma1 subunit of the vacuolar ATPase (Chong et al., 1998); Saccharomyces cerevisiae VMA1; C-terminal cleavage of this intein can be induced by thiols.
   2918..3067    +  CDS            VP64: tetrameric repeat of the minimal activation domain of herpes simplex virus VP16 (Beerli et al., 1998)
   3086..3103    +  CDS            6xHis: 6xHis affinity tag
   3115..3186    +  CDS            HBB (fragment): HBB_PONPY - Experimental evidence at transcript level: Swiss-Prot protein existence level 2. Involved in oxygen transport from the lung to the various peripheral tissues. From Pongo pygmaeus (Bornean orangutan).
   3257..3312    +  polyA_signal   β-globin poly(A) signal: rabbit β-globin polyadenylation signal (Gil and Proudfoot, 1987)
   3695..3711    -  protein_bind   lac operator: The lac repressor binds to the lac operator to inhibit transcription in E. coli. This inhibition can be relieved by adding lactose or isopropyl-β-D-thiogalactopyranoside (IPTG). lac repressor encoded by lacI
   3719..3749    -  promoter       lac promoter: promoter for the E. coli lac operon
   3764..3785    -  protein_bind   CAP binding site: CAP binding activates transcription in the presence of cAMP. E. coli catabolite activator protein
   3798..3837    -  CDS            lacI (fragment): lac repressor; lacI; The lac repressor binds to the lac operator to inhibit transcription in E. coli. This inhibition can be relieved by adding lactose or isopropyl-β-D-thiogalactopyranoside (IPTG).
   3876..3930    -  CDS            lacI (fragment): lac repressor; lacI; The lac repressor binds to the lac operator to inhibit transcription in E. coli. This inhibition can be relieved by adding lactose or isopropyl-β-D-thiogalactopyranoside (IPTG).
   4113..4701    -  rep_origin     ori: high-copy-number ColE1/pMB1/pBR322/pUC origin of replication
   4872..5732    -  CDS            AmpR: β-lactamase; bla; confers resistance to ampicillin, carbenicillin, and related antibiotics
   5733..5837    -  promoter       AmpR promoter: bla
