[The description below was written by a language model from this plasmid's Addgene catalogue record and pLannotate feature annotations shown in this document.]
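Description:
pBW121-SS-277 is a 5.9 kb mammalian expression plasmid built on the pBW121 backbone. It is propagated in E. coli through a high-copy ColE1/pUC-type origin and selected with ampicillin via the β-lactamase gene and its native promoter. Remnants of the lac promoter/operator region, a CAP binding site and short lacI fragments lie between the expression cassette and the origin. These appear to be backbone carry-over rather than functional parts of the design. No mammalian selection marker is annotated, which is consistent with transient transfection use.

The payload is a synthetic 1.36 kb open reading frame called CIS-V1m. It is driven by a CAG-type promoter arrangement made up of the CMV immediate-early enhancer, the chicken β-actin promoter and a chimeric β-actin/β-globin intron, and it is terminated by a rabbit β-globin polyadenylation signal. A short β-globin coding fragment annotated just upstream of the poly(A) signal is most likely part of that 3′ region. According to the record, the protein carries an N-terminal FLAG tag and a nuclear localisation signal, although the NLS is not picked up in the feature table. The annotated coding features continue with an unannotated stretch of about 300 bp whose identity the record does not state. This is followed by 5′ and 3′ portions of the Saccharomyces cerevisiae VMA1 intein, the VP64 transcriptional activation domain and a C-terminal 6xHis tag.

The associated publication describes DNA sense-and-respond protein modules for mammalian cells, so the construct appears to be an intein-containing component linked to a VP64 transcriptional output. The precise mechanism, and what the "V1m" variant designation means, are not given in the record. The two epitope tags would allow detection of the N- and C-terminal ends of the protein.
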