Addgene plasmid #68765: pBW121-SS-277
Purpose: CIS-V1m with N-FLAG and C-HIS
Depositing lab: James Collins. Depositing organization: Massachusetts Institute of Technology. Publication: DNA sense-and-respond protein modules for mammalian cells. Slomovic S, Collins JJ. Nat Methods. 2015 Sep 21. doi: 10.1038/nmeth.3585. PubMed 26389572.
Backbone
  Vector backbone: pBW121
  Backbone size w/o insert (bp): 4501
  Total vector size (bp): 5863
  Vector type: Mammalian Expression
Growth in bacteria
  Bacterial resistance: Ampicillin, 100 μg/mL
  Growth temperature: 37°C
  Growth strain: DH5alpha
  Copy number: High Copy
Gene/Insert
  Gene/Insert name: CIS-V1m
  Species: Synthetic
  Insert size (bp): 1362
  Tag / fusion protein: flag (N terminal on insert); NLS (N terminal on insert); HIS (C terminal on insert)
Terms and licenses: Academic/Nonprofit Terms; Industry Terms: Not Available to Industry
How to cite: pBW121-SS-277 was a gift from James Collins (Addgene plasmid # 68765 ; http://n2t.net/addgene:68765 ; RRID:Addgene_68765)
