>Addgene plasmid #68765 | pBW121-SS-277 | addgene partial sequence | sequence record 124940 | pCAGGS5 5'-ggttcggcttctggcgtgtgacc-3'
GCCTTCTTCTTTTTCCTACAGCTCCTGGGCAACGTGCTGGTTATTGTGCTGACTCATCATTTTGGCAAAG
AATTGATTAATTCGAGCGAACGCGTATGGACTACAAGGACGACGATGACAAGCCCAAGAAAAAGCGCAAG
GTCTCTAGACCCGGGGAGCGCCCCTTCCAGTGTCGCATTTGCATGCGGAACTTTTCGGATAAAACTAAAT
TGAGAGTTCATACCCGTACTCATACCGGTGAAAAACCGTTTCAGTGTCGGATCTGTATGCGAAATTTCTC
CGTTAGACATAATTTGACTAGACATCTACGTACGCACACCGGCGAGAAGCCATTCCAATGCCGAATATGC
ATGCGCAACTTCAGTCAATCTACTTCTTTGCAAAGACACCTAAAAACCCACCTGAGAGGATCCGGCGGAA
TCATCTACGTGGGCGCCTTTGCCAAGGGTACCAATGTTTTAATGGCGGATGGGTCTATTGAATGTATTGA
AAACATTGAGGTTGG
