>Addgene plasmid #68765 | pBW121-SS-277 | addgene partial sequence | sequence record 124941 | pUC-4 5'-CAGTGAGCGAGGAAGCGGAAGAGCGCCCAA-3'
GCGCGTTGGCCGATTCATTAATGCAGCGGATCTCTCGAGTTAATTTCGCTTAATTTCGCGGATCCGCTGG
CACGACAGGTTTCCCGACTGGAAAGCGGGCAGTGAGCGCAACGCAATTAATGTGAGTTAGCTCACTCATT
AGGCACCCCAGGCTTTACACTTTATGCTTCCGGCTCGTATGTTGTGTGGAATTGTGAGCGGATAACAATT
TCACACAGGAAACAGCTATGACCATGATTACGCCAAGCTTGGGCTGCAGGTCGAGGGATCTCCATAAGAG
AAGAGGGACAGCTATGACTGGGAGTAGTCAGGAGAGGAGGAAAAATCTGGCTAGTAAAACATGTAAGGAA
AATTTTAGGGATGTTAAAGAAAAAAATAACACAAAACAAAATATAAAAAAAATCTAACCTCAAGTCAAGG
CTTTTCTATGGAATAAGGAATGGACAGCAGGGGGCTGTTTCATATACTGATGACCTCTTTATAGCCAACC
TTTGTTCATGGCAGCCAGCATATGGGCATATGTTGCCAAACTCTAAACCAAATACTCATTCTGATGTTTT
AAATGATTTGCCCTCCCATATGTCCTTCCGAGTGAGAGACACAAAAAATTCCAACACACTATTGCAATGA
AAATAAATTTCCTTTATTAGCCAGAAGTCAGATGCTCAAGGGGCTTCATGATGTCCCCATAATTTTTGGC
AGAGGGAAAAAGATCTCAGTGGTATTTGTGAGCCAGGGCATTGGCCACACCAGCCACCACCTTCTGATAG
GCAGCCTGCACCTGAGGAGTGCGGCCCGCTTAATGGTGATGGTGATGGTGG
