>Addgene plasmid #68765 | pBW121-SS-277 | addgene partial sequence | sequence record 125383 | Bglob-pA-R 5'-ttttggcagagggaaaaaga-3'
GGGCATTGGCCACACCAGCCCACCACCTTCTGATAGGCAGCCTGCACCTGAGGAGTGCGGCCGCTTAATG
GTGATGGTGATGGTGGCCAGATCCACAATTAATTAACATATCGAGATCGAAATCGTCCAGAGCATCGGAG
CCGAGCATGTCCAGATCAAAGTCATCCAATGCGTCGCTTCCCAACATATCCAGGTCAAAGTCATCGAGGG
CATCAGAACCCAGCATGTCGAGATCGAAATCGTCCAGCGCGTCGGCGCGCCCTCCGCTGCCGTTGCCTCT
CTCGCCGCAAGCATGGACGACAACCTGGTTGGCAAGCAAAAACTGATGATCAGAATCATCAGATAAAGTA
ATCCCATAATAATCGTCTTCCTTCAATTCTTGTAACTCGAAATAAAATCCGCGGCACTCACGTGCAAAAG
CAGCGGCGGGAGCAGGCCTGAATTTTTTAGAGCCGGCACACTTCGAAAGAACGTTAAGCAAAACTGATCC
GCCTCCTGATCCGCCACCTGATCCGCCCCCAGATCCCCTCAGGCCATAAAGAATTGGAGCGTAAGTCTGG
TAGGTAGCTTTACGAACATGGGAACCCAACAGAGAAAGATCTCTGGCCTCAATAGTCCACTCAAAATAAG
CTTTATTTGAAGCCTTTCTATAGGATTCTACTAATTCGTTGGCTCTCTCAGGCCCCTCAGATATTGGGTA
GCTCTTTGAAACTTCCTTGACAAGCTCAACAATTCTACCGTCGGGGGCTTTCTTTTGGCCCATCTCAAAA
GTAATAACTTCAAAATATTCGACACCCTTAATGGTACGAGACAAACGGCGGACACTACGAGGTGTTCTAA
CAACCAACTC
